>Addgene plasmid #233653 | IK331 | addgene full sequence | sequence record 464960 | Addgene NGS Result
GGTTATGGCAGCACTGCATAATTCTCTTACTGTCATGCCATCCGTAAGATGCTTTTCTGTGACTGGTGAG
TACTCAACCAAGTCATTCTGAGAATAGTGTATGCGGCGACCGAGTTGCTCTTGCCCGGCGTCAATACGGG
ATAATACCGCGCCACATAGCAGAACTTTAAAAGTGCTCATCATTGGAAAACGTTCTTCGGGGCGAAAACT
CTCAAGGATCTTACCGCTGTTGAGATCCAGTTCGATGTAACCCACTCGTGCACCCAACTGATCTTCAGCA
TCTTTTACTTTCACCAGCGTTTCTGGGTGAGCAAAAACAGGAAGGCAAAATGCCGCAAAAAAGGGAATAA
GGGCGACACGGAAATGTTGAATACTCATACTCTTCCTTTTTCAATATTATTGAAGCATTTATCAGGGTTA
TTGTCTCATGAGCGGATACATATTTGAATGTATTTAGAAAAATAAACAAATAGGGGTTCCGCGCACATTT
CCCCGAAAAGTGCCACCTAAATTGTAAGCGTTAATATTTTGTTAAAATTCGCGTTAAATTTTTGTTAAAT
CAGCTCATTTTTTAACCAATAGGCCGAAATCGGCAAAATCCCTTATAAATCAAAAGAATAGACCGAGATA
GGGT
[37 nt withheld, positions 635-671]
AAAGAACGTGGACTCCAACGTCAAAGG
[49 nt withheld, positions 699-747]
T
[91 nt withheld, positions 749-839]
G
[124 nt withheld, positions 841-964]
CCCATTCGCCATTCAGGCTGCGCAACTGTTGGGAAGGGCGATCGGTGCGGGCCTCTTCGCTATTACGCCA
GCTGGCGAAAGGGGGATGTGCTGCAAGGCGATTAAGTTGGGTAACGCCAGGGTTTTCCCAGTCACGACGT
TGTAAAACGACGGCCAGTGAGCGCGCCTCGTTCATTCACGTTTTTGAACCCGTGGAGGACGGGCAGACTC
GCGGTGCAAATGTGTTTTACAGCGTGATGGAGCAGATGAAGATGCTCGACACGCTGCAGAACACGCAGCT
AGATTAACCCTAGAAAGATAATCATATTGTGACGTACGTTAAAGATAATCATGTGTAAAATTGACGCATG
TGTTTTATCGGTCTGTATATCGAGGTTTATTTATTAATTTGAATAGATATTAAGTTTTATTATATTTACA
CTTACATACTAATAATAAATTCAACAAACAATTTATTTATGTTTATTTATTTATTAAAAAAAACAAAAAC
TCAAAATTTCTTCTATAAAGTAACAAAACTTTTATGAGGGACAGCCCCCCCCCAAAGCCCCCAGGGATGT
AATTACGTCCCTCCCCCGCTAGGGGGCAGCAGCGAGCCGCCCGGGGCTCCGCTCCGGTCCGGCGCTCCCC
CCGCATCCCCGAGCCGGCAGCGTGCGGGGACAGCCCGGGCACGGGGAAGGTGGCACGGGATCGCTTTCCT
CTGAACGCTTCTCGCTGCTCTTTGAGCCTGCAGACACCTGGGGGGATACGGGGAAAAGGCCTCCACGGCC
AGTCGACATTGATTATTGACTAGTATTCGAGCGAAGGCGCGCCGCTGGGAGTTCGTAGACGGAAACAAAC
GCAGAATCCAAGCGCGAGGCCCTTTCGTCTTCACTCGAGTTTACTCCCTATCAGTGATAGAGAACGTATG
TCGAGTTTACTCCCTATCAGTGATAGAGAACGATGTCGAGTTTACTCCCTATCAGTGATAGAGAACGTAT
GTCGAGTTTACTCCCTATCAGTGATAGAGAACGTATGTCGAGTTTACTCCCTATCAGTGATAGAGAACGT
ATGTCGAGTTTATCCCTATCAGTGATAGAGAACGTATGTCGAGTTTACTCCCTATCAGTGATAGAGAACG
TATGTCGAGGTAGGCGTGTACGGTGGGAGGCCTATATAAGCAGAGCTCGTTTAGTGAACCGTCAGATCGC
CACGCGTGCCGCCACCATGTCCAACCTGCTGACTGTGCACCAAAACCTGCCTGCCCTCCCTGTGGATGCC
ACCTCTGATGAAGTCAGGAAGAACCTGATGGACATGTTCAGGGACAGGCAGGCCTTCTCTGAACACACCT
GGAAGATGCTCCTGTCTGTGTGCAGATCCTGGGCTGCCTGGTGCAAGCTGAACAACAGGAAATGGTTCCC
TGCTGAACCTGAGGATGTGAGGGACTACCTCCTGTACCTGCAAGCCAGAGGCCTGGCTGTGAAGACCATC
CAACAGCACCTGGGCCAGCTCAACATGCTGCACAGGAGATCTGGCCTGCCTCGCCCTTCTGACTCCAATG
CTGTGTCCCTGGTGATGAGGAGAATCAGAAAGGAGAATGTGGATGCTGGGGAGAGAGCCAAGCAGGCCCT
GGCCTTTGAACGCACTGACTTTGACCAAGTCAGATCCCTGATGGAGAACTCTGACAGATGCCAGGACATC
AGGAACCTGGCCTTCCTGGGCATTGCCTACAACACCCTGCTGCGCATTGCCGAAATTGCCAGAATCAGAG
TGAAGGACATCTCCCGCACCGATGGTGGGAGAATGCTGATCCACATTGGCAGGACCAAGACCCTGGTGTC
CACAGCTGGTGTGGAGAAGGCCCTGTCCCTGGGGGTTACCAAGCTGGTGGAGAGATGGATCTCTGTGTCT
GGTTCCGGAGGGTCTGGCTCCGGATCAAGTGGTGGCAGCGGTACCCATACTCTTTATGCCCCCGGTGGAT
ATGACATTATGGGATATCTGAGGCAGATCAGGAACCGGCCAAACCCGCAGGTGGAACTGGGCCCCGTGGA
TACATCCTGCGCCTTGATTCTTTGTGACCTGAAACAGAAAGACACCCCGATAGTTTACGCGAGTGAAGCC
TTCCTCTACATGACAGGTTACAGCAACGCAGAGGTGCTGGGCCGGAATTGCCGGTTTCTGCAAAGCCCTG
ACGGCATGGTGAAGCCCAAGAGCACCCGGAAGTACGTGGATAGTAACACAATCAATACTATGCGCAAGGC
AATCGACAGGAATGCCGAGGTGCAGGTTGAAGTAGTCAATTTTAAAAAGAATGGACAGCGATTTGTTAAT
TTCCTGACTATGATACCTGTTAGGGACGAAACAGGCGAGTATCGATACTCTATGGGATTCCAGTGCGAAA
CAGAACCCAAGAAAAAGCGGAAGGTGTGAGAATTCCTGTGCCTTCTAGTTGCCAGCCATCTGTTGTTTGC
CCCTCCCCCGTGCCTTCCTTGACCCTGGAAGGTGCCACTCCCACTGTCCTTTCCTAATAAAATGAGGAAA
TTGCATCGCATTGTCTGAGTAGGTGTCATTCTATTCTGGGGGGTGGGGTGGGGCAGGACAGCAAGGGGGA
GGATTGGGAAGACAATAGCAGGCATGCTGGGGATGCGGTGGGCTCTATGGCTTCTGAGGCGGAAAGAACC
AGCTGGGGCTCTAGGGGGTATCCCCACGCGCCCTGTAGCGTGTACCGCTGGGAGTTCGTAGACGGAAACA
AACGCAGAATCCAAGCGCGGCCGCCCAGGATACATAGATTACCACAACTCCGAGCCCTTCCACCGCTAGC
GCACTCCTCAGGTGCAGGCTGCCTATCAGAAGGTGGTGGCTGGTGTGGCCAATGCCCTGGCTCACAAATA
CCACTGAGATCTTTTTCCCTCTGCCAAAAATTATGGGGACATCATGAAGCCCCTTGAGCATCTGACTTCT
GGCTAATAAAGGAAATTTATTTTCATTGCAATAGTGTGTTGGAATTTTTTGTGTCTCTCACTCGGAAGGA
CATATGGGAGGGCAAATCATTTAAAACATCAGAATGAGTATTTGGTTTAGAGTTTGGCAACATATGCCCA
TATGCTGGCTGCCATGAACAAAGGTTGGCTATAAAGAGGTCATCAGTATATGAAACAGCCCCCTGCTGTC
CATTCCTTATTCCATAGAAAAGCCTTGACTTGAGGTTAGATTTTTTTTATATTTTGTTTTGTGTTATTTT
TTTCTTTAACATCCCTAAAATTTTCCTTACATGTTTTACTAGCCAGATTTTTCCTCCTCTCCTGACTACT
CCCAGTCATAGCTGTCCCTCTTCTCTTATGGAGATCCCTCGACCTGCAGCCCAAGCTTCGTGAGGCTCCG
GTGCCCGTCAGTGGGCAGAGCGCACATCGCCCACAGTCCCCGAGAAGTTGGGGGGAGGGGTCGGCAATTG
AACCGGTGCCTAGAGAAGGTGGCGCGGGGTAAACTGGGAAAGTGATGTCGTGTACTGGCTCCGCCTTTTT
CCCGAGGGTGGGGGAGAACCGTATATAAGTGCAGTAGTCGCCGTGAACGTTCTTTTTCGCAACGGGTTTG
CCGCCAGAACACAGGTAAGTGCCGTGTGTGGTTCCCGCGGGCCTGGCCTCTTTACGGGTTATGGCCCTTG
CGTGCCTTGAATTACTTCCACCTGGCTGCAGTACGTGATTCTTGATCCCGAGCTTCGGGTTGGAAGTGGG
TGGGAGAGTTCGAGGCCTTGCGCTTAAGGAGCCCCTTCGCCTCGTGCTTGAGTTGAGGCCTGGCCTGGGC
GCTGGGGCCGCCGCGTGCGAATCTGGTGGCACCTTCGCGCCTGTCTCGCTGCTTTCGATAAGTCTCTAGC
CATTTAAAATTTTTGATGACCTGCTGCGACGCTTTTTTTCTGGCAAGATAGTCTTGTAAATGCGGGCCAA
GATCTGCACACTGGTATTTCGGTTTTTGGGGCCGCGGGCGGCGACGGGGCCCGTGCGTCCCAGCGCACAT
GTTCGGCGAGGCGGGGCCTGCGAGCGCGGCCACCGAGAATCGGACGGGGGTAGTCTCAAGCTGGCCGGCC
TGCTCTGGTGCCTGGCCTCGCGCCGCCGTGTATCGCCCCGCCCTGGGCGGCAAGGCTGGCCCGGTCGGCA
CCAGTTGCGTGAGCGGAAAGATGGCCGCTTCCCGGCCCTGCTGCAGGGAGCTCAAAATGGAGGACGCGGC
GCTCGGGAGAGCGGGCGGGTGAGTCACCCACACAAAGGAAAAGGGCCTTTCCGTCCTCAGCCGTCGCTTC
ATGTGACTCCACGGAGTACCGGGCGCCGTCCAGGCACCTCGATTAGTTCTCGAGCTTTTGGAGTACGTCG
TCTTTAGGTTGGGGGGAGGGGTTTTATGCGATGGAGTTTCCCCACACTGAGTGGGTGGAGACTGAAGTTA
GGCCAGCTTGGCACTTGATGTAATTCTCCTTGGAATTTGCCCTTTTTGAGTTTGGATCTTGGTTCATTCT
CAAGCCTCAGACAGTGGTTCAAAGTTTTTTTCTTCCATTTCAGGTGTCGTGATTAATTAAGCCGCCACCA
TGGCCAAGCCCCTGAGCCAGGAAGAGAGCACCCTGATCGAGAGAGCCACCGCCACCATCAACAGCATCCC
CATCAGCGAGGACTACAGCGTGGCCTCTGCCGCCCTGTCCTCCGACGGCAGAATCTTCACAGGCGTGAAC
GTGTACCACTTCACCGGCGGACCTTGCGCCGAACTGGTGGTGCTGGGAACAGCTGCCGCTGCCGCAGCCG
GCAATCTGACATGTATCGTGGCCATCGGCAACGAGAACCGGGGCATCCTGAGCCCTTGCGGCAGATGCAG
ACAGGTGCTGCTGGATCTGCACCCCGGCATCAAGGCCATCGTGAAGGATAGCGACGGCCAGCCTACAGCC
GTGGGCATCAGAGAGCTGCTGCCTAGCGGCTATGTGTGGGAGGGCTGAGTTTAAACGTTAACTAAACTTG
TTTATTGCAGCTTATAATGGTTACAAATAAAGCAATAGCATCACAAATTTCACAAATAAAGCATTTTTTT
CACTGCATTCTAGTTGTGGTTTGTCCAAACTCATCAATGTATCTTATCATGTCTGGAATTGACTCAAATG
ATGTCAATTAGTCTATCAGAAGCTCATCTGGTCTCCCTTCCGGGGGACAAGACATCCCTGTTTAATATTT
AAACAGCAGTGTTCCCAAACTGGGTTCTTATATCCCTTGCTCTGGTCAACCAGGTTGCAGGGTTTCCTGT
CCTCACAGGAACGAAGTCCCTAAAGAAACAGTGGCAGCCAGGTTTAGCCCCGGAATTGACTGGATTCCTT
TTTTAGGGCCCATTGGTATGGCTTTTTCCCCGTATCCCCCCAGGTGTCTGCAGGCTCAAAGAGCAGCGAG
AAGCGTTCAGAGGAAAGCGATCCCGTGCCACCTTCCCCGTGCCCGGGCTGTCCCCGCACGCTGCCGGCTC
GGGGATGCGGGGGGAGCGCCGGACCGGAGCGGAGCCCCGGGCGGCTCGCTGCTGCCCCCTAGCGGGGGAG
GGACGTAATTACATCCCTGGGGGCTTTGGGGGGGGGCTGTCCCTGATATCTATAACAAGAAAATATATAT
ATAATAAGTTATCACGTAAGTAGAACATGAAATAACAATATAATTATCGTATGAGTTAAATCTTAAAAGT
CACGTAAAAGATAATCATGCGTCATTTTGACTCACGCGGTCGTTATAGTTCAAAATCAGTGACACTTACC
GCATTGACAAGCACGCCTCACGGGAGCTCCAAGCGGCGACTGAGATGTCCTAAATGCACAGCGACGGATT
CGCGCTATTTAGAAAGAGAGAGCAATATTTCAAGAATGCATGCGTCAATTTTACGCAGACTATCTTTCTA
GGGTTAATCTAGCTGCATCAGGATCATATCGTCGGGTCTTTTTTCCGGCTCAGTCATCGCCCAAGCTGGC
GCTATCTGGGCATCGGGGAGGAAGAAGCCCGTGCCTTTTCCCGCGAGGTTGAAGCGGCATGGAAAGAGTT
TGCCGAGGATGACTGCTGCTGCATTGACGTTGAGCGAAAACGCACGTTTACCATGATGATTCGGGAAGGT
GTGGCCATGCACGCCTTTAACGGTGAACTGTTCGTTCAGGCCACCTGGGATACCAGTTCGTCGCGGCTTT
TCCGGACACAGTTCCGGATGGTCAGCCCGAAGCGCATCAGCAACCCGAACAATACCGGCGACAGCCGGAA
CTGCCGTGCCGGTGTGCAGATTAATGACAGCGGTGCGGCGCTGGGATATTACGTCAGCGAGGACGGGTAT
CCTGGCTGGATGCCGCAGAAATGGACATGGATACCCCGTGAGTTACCCGGCGGGCGCGCTTGGCGTAATC
ATGGTCATAGCTGTTTCCTGTGTGAAATTGTTATCCGCTCACAATTCCACACAACATACGAGCCGGAAGC
ATAAAGTGTAAAGCCTGGGGTGCCTAATGAGTGAGCTAACTCACATTAATTGCGTTGCGCTCACTGCCCG
CTTTCCAGTCGGGAAACCTGTCGTGCCAGCTGCATTAATGAATCGGCCAACGCGCGGGGAGAGGCGGTTT
GCGTATTGGGCGCTCTTCCGCTTCCTCGCTCACTGACTCGCTGCGCTCGGTCGTTCGGCTGCGGCGAGCG
GTATCAGCTCACTCAAAGGCGGTAATACGGTTATCCACAGAATCAGGGGATAACGCAGGAAAGAACATGT
GAGCAAAAGGCCAGCAAAAGGCCAGGAACCGTAAAAAGGCCGCGTTGCTGGCGTTTTTCCATAGGCTCCG
CCCCCCTGACGAGCATCACAAAAATCGACGCTCAAGTCAGAGGTGGCGAAACCCGACAGGACTATAAAGA
TACCAGGCGTTTCCCCCTGGAAGCTCCCTCGTGCGCTCTCCTGTTCCGACCCTGCCGCTTACCGGATACC
TGTCCGCCTTTCTCCCTTCGGGAAGCGTGGCGCTTTCTCATAGCTCACGCTGTAGGTATCTCAGTTCGGT
GTAGGTCGTTCGCTCCAAGCTGGGCTGTGTGCACGAACCCCCCGTTCAGCCCGACCGCTGCGCCTTATCC
GGTAACTATCGTCTTGAGTCCAACCCGGTAAGACACGACTTATCGCCACTGGCAGCAGCCACTGGTAACA
GGATTAGCAGAGCGAGGTATGTAGGCGGTGCTACAGAGTTCTTGAAGTGGTGGCCTAACTACGGCTACAC
TAGAAGAACAGTATTTGGTATCTGCGCTCTGCTGAAGCCAGTTACCTTCGGAAAAAGAGTTGGTAGCTCT
TGATCCGGCAAACAAACCACCGCTGGTAGCGGTGGTTTTTTTGTTTGCAAGCAGCAGATTACGCGCAGAA
AAAAAGGATCTCAAGAAGATCCTTTGATCTTTTCTACGGGGTCTGACGCTCAGTGGAACGAAAACTCACG
TTAAGGGATTTTGGTCATGAGATTATCAAAAAGGATCTTCACCTAGATCCTTTTAAATTAAAAATGAAGT
TTTAAATCAATCTAAAGTATATATGAGTAAACTTGGTCTGACAGTTACCAATGCTTAATCAGTGAGGCAC
CTATCTCAGCGATCTGTCTATTTCGTTCATCCATAGTTGCCTGACTCCCCGTCGTGTAGATAACTACGAT
ACGGGAGGGCTTACCATCTGGCCCCAGTGCTGCAATGATACCGCGAGACCCACGCTCACCGGCTCCAGAT
TTATCAGCAATAAACCAGCCAGCCGGAAGGGCCGAGCGCAGAAGTGGTCCTGCAACTTTATCCGCCTCCA
TCCAGTCTATTAATTGTTGCCGGGAAGCTAGAGTAAGTAGTTCGCCAGTTAATAGTTTGCGCAACGTTGT
TGCCATTGCTACAGGCATCGTGGTGTCACGCTCGTCGTTTGGTATGGCTTCATTCAGCTCCGGTTCCCAA
CGATCAAGGCGAGTTACATGATCCCCCATGTTGTGCAAAAAAGCGGTTAGCTCCTTCGGTCCTCCGATCG
TTGTCAGAAGTAAGTTGGCCGCAGTGTTATCACTCAT
Features (pLannotate 1.2.2; 22 found; start..end, strand, type, name):
    379..483     -  promoter       AmpR promoter: bla
    536..964     -  rep_origin     f1 ori (sequence partly withheld): f1 bacteriophage origin of replication; arrow indicates direction of (+) strand synthesis
    969..1124    -  CDS            lacZα (fragment): LacZα fragment of β-galactosidase; lacZ fragment
   1126..1245    +  CDS            B (fragment): PORTL_LAMBD - Experimental evidence at protein level: Swiss-Prot protein existence level 1. Forms the portal vertex of the capsid (PubMed:6228056, PubMed:6232391). This portal plays critical roles in head assembly, genome packaging, neck/tail attachment, and genome ejection (Probable). The portal protein multimerizes as a single ring-shaped homododecamer arranged around a central channel (PubMed:6232391). Binds to the terminase subunits to form the packaging machine (PubMed:7799432). From Escherichia phage lambda (Bacteriophage lambda).
   1739..1758    +  enhancer       CMV enhancer (fragment): human cytomegalovirus immediate early enhancer
   1841..2155    +  promoter       tight TRE promoter: Tet-responsive promoter PTight, consisting of seven tet operator sequences followed by the minimal CMV promoter
   2171..2857    +  CDS            cre (fragment): RECR_BPP1 - Experimental evidence at protein level: Swiss-Prot protein existence level 1. Catalyzes site-specific recombination between two 34-base- pair LOXP sites. Its role is to maintain the phage genome as a monomeric unit-copy plasmid in the lysogenic state. From Escherichia phage P1 (Bacteriophage P1).
   3380..3604    +  polyA_signal   bGH poly(A) signal: bovine growth hormone polyadenylation signal
   3608..3629    +  promoter       SV40 promoter (fragment): SV40 enhancer and early promoter
   3767..3838    +  CDS            HBB (fragment): HBB_PONPY - Experimental evidence at transcript level: Swiss-Prot protein existence level 2. Involved in oxygen transport from the lung to the various peripheral tissues. From Pongo pygmaeus (Bornean orangutan).
   3909..3964    +  polyA_signal   β-globin poly(A) signal: rabbit β-globin polyadenylation signal (Gil and Proudfoot, 1987)
   4318..5496    +  promoter       EF-1α promoter: strong constitutive promoter for human elongation factor EF-1α
   5523..5909    +  CDS            bsd: BSD_ASPTE - Experimental evidence at protein level: Swiss-Prot protein existence level 1. Catalyzes the deamination of the cytosine moiety of the antibiotics blasticidin S, cytomycin and acetylblasticidin S. From Aspergillus terreus.
   5929..6050    +  polyA_signal   SV40 poly(A) signal: SV40 polyadenylation signal
   6068..6160    +  ncRNA          G-CSF SLDE: Accession: RF00183 - G-CSF factor stem-loop destabilising element (SLDE)
   6857..7324    +  CDS            B (fragment): PORTL_LAMBD - Experimental evidence at protein level: Swiss-Prot protein existence level 1. Forms the portal vertex of the capsid (PubMed:6228056, PubMed:6232391). This portal plays critical roles in head assembly, genome packaging, neck/tail attachment, and genome ejection (Probable). The portal protein multimerizes as a single ring-shaped homododecamer arranged around a central channel (PubMed:6232391). Binds to the terminase subunits to form the packaging machine (PubMed:7799432). From Escherichia phage lambda (Bacteriophage lambda).
   7362..7378    -  protein_bind   lac operator: The lac repressor binds to the lac operator to inhibit transcription in E. coli. This inhibition can be relieved by adding lactose or isopropyl-β-D-thiogalactopyranoside (IPTG). lac repressor encoded by lacI
   7386..7416    -  promoter       lac promoter: promoter for the E. coli lac operon
   7431..7452    -  protein_bind   CAP binding site: CAP binding activates transcription in the presence of cAMP. E. coli catabolite activator protein
   7465..7557    -  CDS            lacI (fragment): lac repressor; lacI; The lac repressor binds to the lac operator to inhibit transcription in E. coli. This inhibition can be relieved by adding lactose or isopropyl-β-D-thiogalactopyranoside (IPTG).
   7740..8328    -  rep_origin     ori: high-copy-number ColE1/pMB1/pBR322/pUC origin of replication
   8499..378     -  CDS            AmpR (across the origin): β-lactamase; bla; confers resistance to ampicillin, carbenicillin, and related antibiotics
