[The description below was written by a language model from this plasmid's Addgene catalogue record and pLannotate feature annotations shown in this document.]
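Description:
IK331 is a mammalian expression plasmid of about 9 kb that encodes one half of a split, blue light-inducible Cre recombinase under doxycycline control. The backbone is recorded as unknown. The feature table shows a high-copy ColE1/pUC-type origin, an ampicillin resistance gene (bla) with its own promoter, an f1 origin, and remnants of a lacZα/lac promoter cloning region, so it is propagated in E. coli under ampicillin selection.

The payload is driven by a tight TRE promoter, which consists of seven tet operators upstream of a minimal CMV promoter. Transcription therefore requires a Tet transactivator, which is not annotated on this plasmid and presumably must be supplied separately, together with doxycycline. Downstream is a Cre fragment of about 690 bp, matching the N-terminal portion ending at residue 229 named in the insert. The unannotated stretch between it and the bGH polyadenylation signal presumably carries the pMag photodimerizer moiety. pMag belongs to the Magnet pair of light-responsive domains and heterodimerizes with its partner under blue light. Recombinase activity should therefore be restored only when a complementary C-terminal Cre fragment fused to that partner is co-expressed and illuminated. The catalogue lists the insert species as human, although the annotated Cre sequence derives from bacteriophage P1.

A second cassette uses the EF-1α promoter to express the blasticidin S deaminase gene (bsd), followed by an SV40 poly(A) signal, allowing blasticidin selection of mammalian cells. Short lambda phage-derived fragments flank the mammalian cassettes, but the record does not explain their role. The associated work concerns multiplexed light-inducible recombinases for controlling cell fate, Boolean logic and cell patterning in mammalian cells.
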