Addgene plasmid #233653: IK331
Purpose: Dox-inducible blue light-inducible Cre-N; Cre-N229-pmag
Depositing lab: Wilson Wong. Depositing organization: Boston University Main Campus. Publication: Multiplexing light-inducible recombinases to control cell fate, Boolean logic, and cell patterning in mammalian cells. Tous C, Kinstlinger IS, Rice MEL, Deng J, Wong WW. Sci Adv. 2025 May 9;11(19):eadt1971. doi: 10.1126/sciadv.adt1971. Epub 2025 May 9. PubMed 40344052.
Backbone
  Vector backbone: Unknown
  Vector type: Mammalian Expression
Growth in bacteria
  Bacterial resistance: Ampicillin, 100 μg/mL
  Growth temperature: 37°C
  Growth strain: DH5alpha
  Copy number: High Copy
Gene/Insert
  Gene/Insert name: Cre-N229-pmag
  Species: H. sapiens (human)
  Mutation: None
  Cloning method: Gibson Cloning
Terms and licenses: Academic/Nonprofit Terms; Industry Terms: Not Available to Industry
How to cite: IK331 was a gift from Wilson Wong (Addgene plasmid # 233653 ; http://n2t.net/addgene:233653 ; RRID:Addgene_233653)
